Addgene plasmid #75700: DCLK2 gRNA (BRDN0001162228)
Purpose: 3rd generation lentiviral gRNA plasmid targeting human DCLK2
Depositing lab: John Doench & David Root. Depositing organization: Broad Institute. Publication: Optimized sgRNA design to maximize activity and minimize off-target effects of CRISPR-Cas9. Doench JG, Fusi N, Sullender M, Hegde M, Vaimberg EW, Donovan KF, Smith I, Tothova Z, Wilen C, Orchard R, Virgin HW, Listgarten J, Root DE. Nat Biotechnol. 2016 Jan 18. doi: 10.1038/nbt.3437. PubMed 26780180.
Backbone
  Vector backbone: lentiGuide-Puro
  Backbone manufacturer: Zhang Lab (Addgene plasmid # 52963)
  Vector type: Mammalian Expression, Lentiviral, CRISPR
  Selectable markers: Puromycin
Growth in bacteria
  Bacterial resistance: Ampicillin, 100 μg/mL
  Growth temperature: 37°C
  Growth strain: DH5alpha
  Copy number: High Copy
Gene/Insert
  Gene/Insert name: DCLK2 (alt names: DCLK2; NM_001040260.3)
  gRNA/shRNA sequence: TCTTCTTCCAATGTAAACGG
  Species: H. sapiens (human)
  Entrez Gene: DCLK2 (a.k.a. CL2, CLICK-II, CLICK2, CLIK2, DCAMKL2, DCDC3, DCDC3B, DCK2)
  Promoter: hU6
  Cloning method: Unknown
  Sequencing primers: 5′ U6-F; 3′ pS2-R
Terms and licenses: Academic/Nonprofit Terms; Industry Terms: Not Available to Industry
Depositor comments: The gRNA was designed to target the following Genbank reference sequence(s): NM_001040260.3,NM_001040261.4. Note that this plasmid does NOT contain Cas9. It should be used in conjunction with lentiCas9-Blast (Addgene #52962) or otherwise with cell lines already expressing Cas9. Browse the full kinome gRNA library at http://www.addgene.org/pooled-library/broadgpp-human-kinome/ or visit http://www.broadinstitute.org/rnai/public/ for detailed protocols and information.
How to cite: DCLK2 gRNA (BRDN0001162228) was a gift from John Doench & David Root (Addgene plasmid # 75700 ; http://n2t.net/addgene:75700 ; RRID:Addgene_75700)
