[The description below was written by a language model from this plasmid's Addgene catalogue record and pLannotate feature annotations shown in this document.]
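Description:
DCLK2 gRNA (BRDN0001162228) is a third-generation lentiviral guide RNA plasmid built on the lentiGuide-Puro backbone and designed to direct Streptococcus pyogenes Cas9 to the human DCLK2 gene, which encodes a doublecortin-like kinase. It is propagated in E. coli as a high-copy plasmid through a ColE1/pUC-type origin with ampicillin selection (AmpR). The backbone also carries an f1 origin, an SV40 origin and poly(A) signal, and leftover lac and T7/T3 cloning-vector elements that play no role in the payload.

The transfer cassette is framed by an RSV promoter-driven truncated HIV-1 5' LTR and a self-inactivating ΔU3 3' LTR. Between the LTRs lie the Ψ packaging signal with a gag fragment, the Rev response element for Rev-dependent export of genomic RNA, and a cPPT/CTS that aids nuclear import. Two expression units sit between these viral elements. A human U6 RNA polymerase III promoter drives the DCLK2-specific spacer fused to the SpCas9 gRNA scaffold, and an EF-1α promoter with its intron A drives puromycin N-acetyltransferase, followed by a WPRE to boost transcript stability and expression. Transduced mammalian cells can therefore be selected with puromycin.

The plasmid does not encode Cas9, so it must be paired with a separate Cas9 vector or used in cells already expressing the nuclease. The guide was designed against two DCLK2 RefSeq transcripts and belongs to a human kinome gRNA collection built with optimized sgRNA design rules. It is suited to individual knockout of DCLK2 or follow-up of kinome-wide loss-of-function screens.
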