Features (pLannotate 1.2.2; 29 found; start..end, strand, type, name):
     14..80      +  CDS            small t antigen (fragment): SV40 (simian virus 40) small t antigen
    106..317     +  promoter       EF-1α core promoter: core promoter for human elongation factor EF-1α
    318..1256    +  intron         EF-1α intron A: intron upstream of the start codon of human EF-1α
   1278..1877    +  CDS            PuroR (fragment): puromycin N-acetyltransferase; pac from Streptomyces; confers resistance to puromycin
   1893..2481    +  misc_feature   WPRE: woodchuck hepatitis virus posttranscriptional regulatory element
   2532..2551    +  misc_feature   cPPT/CTS (fragment): central polypurine tract and central termination sequence of HIV-1
   2553..2786    +  LTR            3' LTR (ΔU3): self-inactivating 3' long terminal repeat (LTR) from HIV-1
   2864..2985    +  polyA_signal   SV40 poly(A) signal: SV40 polyadenylation signal
   3025..3160    +  rep_origin     SV40 ori: SV40 origin of replication
   3181..3199    -  promoter       T7 promoter: promoter for bacteriophage T7 RNA polymerase
   3207..3362    +  CDS            lacZα (fragment): LacZα fragment of β-galactosidase; lacZ fragment
   3367..3795    +  rep_origin     f1 ori (sequence partly withheld): f1 bacteriophage origin of replication; arrow indicates direction of (+) strand synthesis
   3848..3952    +  promoter       AmpR promoter: bla
   3953..4813    +  CDS            AmpR: β-lactamase; bla; confers resistance to ampicillin, carbenicillin, and related antibiotics
   4984..5572    +  rep_origin     ori: high-copy-number ColE1/pMB1/pBR322/pUC origin of replication
   5755..5847    +  CDS            lacI (fragment): lac repressor; lacI; The lac repressor binds to the lac operator to inhibit transcription in E. coli. This inhibition can be relieved by adding lactose or isopropyl-β-D-thiogalactopyranoside (IPTG).
   5860..5881    +  protein_bind   CAP binding site: CAP binding activates transcription in the presence of cAMP. E. coli catabolite activator protein
   5896..5926    +  promoter       lac promoter: promoter for the E. coli lac operon
   5934..5950    +  protein_bind   lac operator: The lac repressor binds to the lac operator to inhibit transcription in E. coli. This inhibition can be relieved by adding lactose or isopropyl-β-D-thiogalactopyranoside (IPTG). lac repressor encoded by lacI
   5995..6013    +  promoter       T3 promoter: promoter for bacteriophage T3 RNA polymerase
   6041..6267    +  promoter       RSV promoter: Rous sarcoma virus enhancer/promoter
   6268..6448    +  LTR            5' LTR (truncated): truncated 5' long terminal repeat (LTR) from HIV-1
   6495..6620    +  misc_feature   HIV-1 Ψ: packaging signal of human immunodeficiency virus type 1
   6604..6967    +  CDS            HIV-1 gag (fragment): gag protein from human immunodeficiency virus 1; gag
   7113..7346    +  misc_feature   RRE: The Rev response element (RRE) of HIV-1 allows for Rev-dependent mRNA export from the nucleus to the cytoplasm.
   7723..7749    +  CDS            Rev (fragment): human immunodeficiency virus 1 (HIV-1) Rev protein; rev; enhances nuclear export of unspliced and incompletely spliced viral mRNAs
   7753..7993    +  promoter       U6 promoter: RNA polymerase III promoter for human U6 snRNA
   8023..8098    +  misc_RNA       gRNA scaffold: guide RNA scaffold for the Streptococcus pyogenes CRISPR/Cas9 system
   8154..8271    +  misc_feature   cPPT/CTS: central polypurine tract and central termination sequence of HIV-1
>Addgene plasmid #75700 | DCLK2 gRNA (BRDN0001162228) | addgene full sequence | sequence record 184394 | Addgene Assembled Sequence
CCCGGGTGCAAAGATGGATAAAGTTTTAAACAGAGAGGAATCTTTGCAGCTAATGGACCTTCTAGGTCTT
GAAAGGAGTGGGAATTGGCTCCGGTGCCCGTCAGTGGGCAGAGCGCACATCGCCCACAGTCCCCGAGAAG
TTGGGGGGAGGGGTCGGCAATTGATCCGGTGCCTAGAGAAGGTGGCGCGGGGTAAACTGGGAAAGTGATG
TCGTGTACTGGCTCCGCCTTTTTCCCGAGGGTGGGGGAGAACCGTATATAAGTGCAGTAGTCGCCGTGAA
CGTTCTTTTTCGCAACGGGTTTGCCGCCAGAACACAGGTAAGTGCCGTGTGTGGTTCCCGCGGGCCTGGC
CTCTTTACGGGTTATGGCCCTTGCGTGCCTTGAATTACTTCCACCTGGCTGCAGTACGTGATTCTTGATC
CCGAGCTTCGGGTTGGAAGTGGGTGGGAGAGTTCGAGGCCTTGCGCTTAAGGAGCCCCTTCGCCTCGTGC
TTGAGTTGAGGCCTGGCCTGGGCGCTGGGGCCGCCGCGTGCGAATCTGGTGGCACCTTCGCGCCTGTCTC
GCTGCTTTCGATAAGTCTCTAGCCATTTAAAATTTTTGATGACCTGCTGCGACGCTTTTTTTCTGGCAAG
ATAGTCTTGTAAATGCGGGCCAAGATCTGCACACTGGTATTTCGGTTTTTGGGGCCGCGGGCGGCGACGG
GGCCCGTGCGTCCCAGCGCACATGTTCGGCGAGGCGGGGCCTGCGAGCGCGGCCACCGAGAATCGGACGG
GGGTAGTCTCAAGCTGGCCGGCCTGCTCTGGTGCCTGGCCTCGCGCCGCCGTGTATCGCCCCGCCCTGGG
CGGCAAGGCTGGCCCGGTCGGCACCAGTTGCGTGAGCGGAAAGATGGCCGCTTCCCGGCCCTGCTGCAGG
GAGCTCAAAATGGAGGACGCGGCGCTCGGGAGAGCGGGCGGGTGAGTCACCCACACAAAGGAAAAGGGCC
TTTCCGTCCTCAGCCGTCGCTTCATGTGACTCCACGGAGTACCGGGCGCCGTCCAGGCACCTCGATTAGT
TCTCGAGCTTTTGGAGTACGTCGTCTTTAGGTTGGGGGGAGGGGTTTTATGCGATGGAGTTTCCCCACAC
TGAGTGGGTGGAGACTGAAGTTAGGCCAGCTTGGCACTTGATGTAATTCTCCTTGGAATTTGCCCTTTTT
GAGTTTGGATCTTGGTTCATTCTCAAGCCTCAGACAGTGGTTCAAAGTTTTTTTCTTCCATTTCAGGTGT
CGTGACGTACGGCCACCATGACCGAGTACAAGCCCACGGTGCGCCTCGCCACCCGCGACGACGTCCCCAG
GGCCGTACGCACCCTCGCCGCCGCGTTCGCCGACTACCCCGCCACGCGCCACACCGTCGATCCGGACCGC
CACATCGAGCGGGTCACCGAGCTGCAAGAACTCTTCCTCACGCGCGTCGGGCTCGACATCGGCAAGGTGT
GGGTCGCGGACGACGGCGCCGCCGTGGCGGTCTGGACCACGCCGGAGAGCGTCGAAGCGGGGGCGGTGTT
CGCCGAGATCGGCCCGCGCATGGCCGAGTTGAGCGGTTCCCGGCTGGCCGCGCAGCAACAGATGGAAGGC
CTCCTGGCGCCGCACCGGCCCAAGGAGCCCGCGTGGTTCCTGGCCACCGTCGGAGTCTCGCCCGACCACC
AGGGCAAGGGTCTGGGCAGCGCCGTCGTGCTCCCCGGAGTGGAGGCGGCCGAGCGCGCCGGGGTGCCCGC
CTTCCTGGAGACCTCCGCGCCCCGCAACCTCCCCTTCTACGAGCGGCTCGGCTTCACCGTCACCGCCGAC
GTCGAGGTGCCCGAAGGACCGCGCACCTGGTGCATGACCCGCAAGCCCGGTGCCTGAACGCGTTAAGTCG
ACAATCAACCTCTGGATTACAAAATTTGTGAAAGATTGACTGGTATTCTTAACTATGTTGCTCCTTTTAC
GCTATGTGGATACGCTGCTTTAATGCCTTTGTATCATGCTATTGCTTCCCGTATGGCTTTCATTTTCTCC
TCCTTGTATAAATCCTGGTTGCTGTCTCTTTATGAGGAGTTGTGGCCCGTTGTCAGGCAACGTGGCGTGG
TGTGCACTGTGTTTGCTGACGCAACCCCCACTGGTTGGGGCATTGCCACCACCTGTCAGCTCCTTTCCGG
GACTTTCGCTTTCCCCCTCCCTATTGCCACGGCGGAACTCATCGCCGCCTGCCTTGCCCGCTGCTGGACA
GGGGCTCGGCTGTTGGGCACTGACAATTCCGTGGTGTTGTCGGGGAAATCATCGTCCTTTCCTTGGCTGC
TCGCCTGTGTTGCCACCTGGATTCTGCGCGGGACGTCCTTCTGCTACGTCCCTTCGGCCCTCAATCCAGC
GGACCTTCCTTCCCGCGGCCTGCTGCCGGCTCTGCGGCCTCTTCCGCGTCTTCGCCTTCGCCCTCAGACG
AGTCGGATCTCCCTTTGGGCCGCCTCCCCGCGTCGACTTTAAGACCAATGACTTACAAGGCAGCTGTAGA
TCTTAGCCACTTTTTAAAAGAAAAGGGGGGACTGGAAGGGCTAATTCACTCCCAACGAAGACAAGATCTG
CTTTTTGCTTGTACTGGGTCTCTCTGGTTAGACCAGATCTGAGCCTGGGAGCTCTCTGGCTAACTAGGGA
ACCCACTGCTTAAGCCTCAATAAAGCTTGCCTTGAGTGCTTCAAGTAGTGTGTGCCCGTCTGTTGTGTGA
CTCTGGTAACTAGAGATCCCTCAGACCCTTTTAGTCAGTGTGGAAAATCTCTAGCAGTACGTATAGTAGT
TCATGTCATCTTATTATTCAGTATTTATAACTTGCAAAGAAATGAATATCAGAGAGTGAGAGGAACTTGT
TTATTGCAGCTTATAATGGTTACAAATAAAGCAATAGCATCACAAATTTCACAAATAAAGCATTTTTTTC
ACTGCATTCTAGTTGTGGTTTGTCCAAACTCATCAATGTATCTTATCATGTCTGGCTCTAGCTATCCCGC
CCCTAACTCCGCCCATCCCGCCCCTAACTCCGCCCAGTTCCGCCCATTCTCCGCCCCATGGCTGACTAAT
TTTTTTTATTTATGCAGAGGCCGAGGCCGCCTCGGCCTCTGAGCTATTCCAGAAGTAGTGAGGAGGCTTT
TTTGGAGGCCTAGGGACGTACCCAATTCGCCCTATAGTGAGTCGTATTACGCGCGCTCACTGGCCGTCGT
TTTACAACGTCGTGACTGGGAAAACCCTGGCGTTACCCAACTTAATCGCCTTGCAGCACATCCCCCTTTC
GCCAGCTGGCGTAATAGCGAAGAGGCCCGCACCGATCGCCCTTCCCAACAGTTGCGCAGCCTGAATGGCG
AATGGG
[124 nt withheld, positions 3367-3490]
C
[91 nt withheld, positions 3492-3582]
A
[49 nt withheld, positions 3584-3632]
CCTTTGACGTTGGAGTCCACGTTCTTT
[37 nt withheld, positions 3660-3696]
ACCCTATCTCGGTCTATTCTTTTGATTTATAAGGGATTTTGCCGATTTCGGCCTATTGGTTAAAAAATGA
GCTGATTTAACAAAAATTTAACGCGAATTTTAACAAAATATTAACGCTTACAATTTAGGTGGCACTTTTC
GGGGAAATGTGCGCGGAACCCCTATTTGTTTATTTTTCTAAATACATTCAAATATGTATCCGCTCATGAG
ACAATAACCCTGATAAATGCTTCAATAATATTGAAAAAGGAAGAGTATGAGTATTCAACATTTCCGTGTC
GCCCTTATTCCCTTTTTTGCGGCATTTTGCCTTCCTGTTTTTGCTCACCCAGAAACGCTGGTGAAAGTAA
AAGATGCTGAAGATCAGTTGGGTGCACGAGTGGGTTACATCGAACTGGATCTCAACAGCGGTAAGATCCT
TGAGAGTTTTCGCCCCGAAGAACGTTTTCCAATGATGAGCACTTTTAAAGTTCTGCTATGTGGCGCGGTA
TTATCCCGTATTGACGCCGGGCAAGAGCAACTCGGTCGCCGCATACACTATTCTCAGAATGACTTGGTTG
AGTACTCACCAGTCACAGAAAAGCATCTTACGGATGGCATGACAGTAAGAGAATTATGCAGTGCTGCCAT
AACCATGAGTGATAACACTGCGGCCAACTTACTTCTGACAACGATCGGAGGACCGAAGGAGCTAACCGCT
TTTTTGCACAACATGGGGGATCATGTAACTCGCCTTGATCGTTGGGAACCGGAGCTGAATGAAGCCATAC
CAAACGACGAGCGTGACACCACGATGCCTGTAGCAATGGCAACAACGTTGCGCAAACTATTAACTGGCGA
ACTACTTACTCTAGCTTCCCGGCAACAATTAATAGACTGGATGGAGGCGGATAAAGTTGCAGGACCACTT
CTGCGCTCGGCCCTTCCGGCTGGCTGGTTTATTGCTGATAAATCTGGAGCCGGTGAGCGTGGGTCTCGCG
GTATCATTGCAGCACTGGGGCCAGATGGTAAGCCCTCCCGTATCGTAGTTATCTACACGACGGGGAGTCA
GGCAACTATGGATGAACGAAATAGACAGATCGCTGAGATAGGTGCCTCACTGATTAAGCATTGGTAACTG
TCAGACCAAGTTTACTCATATATACTTTAGATTGATTTAAAACTTCATTTTTAATTTAAAAGGATCTAGG
TGAAGATCCTTTTTGATAATCTCATGACCAAAATCCCTTAACGTGAGTTTTCGTTCCACTGAGCGTCAGA
CCCCGTAGAAAAGATCAAAGGATCTTCTTGAGATCCTTTTTTTCTGCGCGTAATCTGCTGCTTGCAAACA
AAAAAACCACCGCTACCAGCGGTGGTTTGTTTGCCGGATCAAGAGCTACCAACTCTTTTTCCGAAGGTAA
CTGGCTTCAGCAGAGCGCAGATACCAAATACTGTTCTTCTAGTGTAGCCGTAGTTAGGCCACCACTTCAA
GAACTCTGTAGCACCGCCTACATACCTCGCTCTGCTAATCCTGTTACCAGTGGCTGCTGCCAGTGGCGAT
AAGTCGTGTCTTACCGGGTTGGACTCAAGACGATAGTTACCGGATAAGGCGCAGCGGTCGGGCTGAACGG
GGGGTTCGTGCACACAGCCCAGCTTGGAGCGAACGACCTACACCGAACTGAGATACCTACAGCGTGAGCT
ATGAGAAAGCGCCACGCTTCCCGAAGGGAGAAAGGCGGACAGGTATCCGGTAAGCGGCAGGGTCGGAACA
GGAGAGCGCACGAGGGAGCTTCCAGGGGGAAACGCCTGGTATCTTTATAGTCCTGTCGGGTTTCGCCACC
TCTGACTTGAGCGTCGATTTTTGTGATGCTCGTCAGGGGGGCGGAGCCTATGGAAAAACGCCAGCAACGC
GGCCTTTTTACGGTTCCTGGCCTTTTGCTGGCCTTTTGCTCACATGTTCTTTCCTGCGTTATCCCCTGAT
TCTGTGGATAACCGTATTACCGCCTTTGAGTGAGCTGATACCGCTCGCCGCAGCCGAACGACCGAGCGCA
GCGAGTCAGTGAGCGAGGAAGCGGAAGAGCGCCCAATACGCAAACCGCCTCTCCCCGCGCGTTGGCCGAT
TCATTAATGCAGCTGGCACGACAGGTTTCCCGACTGGAAAGCGGGCAGTGAGCGCAACGCAATTAATGTG
AGTTAGCTCACTCATTAGGCACCCCAGGCTTTACACTTTATGCTTCCGGCTCGTATGTTGTGTGGAATTG
TGAGCGGATAACAATTTCACACAGGAAACAGCTATGACCATGATTACGCCAAGCGCGCAATTAACCCTCA
CTAAAGGGAACAAAAGCTGGAGCTGCAAGCTTAATGTAGTCTTATGCAATACTCTTGTAGTCTTGCAACA
TGGTAACGATGAGTTAGCAACATGCCTTACAAGGAGAGAAAAAGCACCGTGCATGCCGATTGGTGGAAGT
AAGGTGGTACGATCGTGCCTTATTAGGAAGGCAACAGACGGGTCTGACATGGATTGGACGAACCACTGAA
TTGCCGCATTGCAGAGATATTGTATTTAAGTGCCTAGCTCGATACATAAACGGGTCTCTCTGGTTAGACC
AGATCTGAGCCTGGGAGCTCTCTGGCTAACTAGGGAACCCACTGCTTAAGCCTCAATAAAGCTTGCCTTG
AGTGCTTCAAGTAGTGTGTGCCCGTCTGTTGTGTGACTCTGGTAACTAGAGATCCCTCAGACCCTTTTAG
TCAGTGTGGAAAATCTCTAGCAGTGGCGCCCGAACAGGGACTTGAAAGCGAAAGGGAAACCAGAGGAGCT
CTCTCGACGCAGGACTCGGCTTGCTGAAGCGCGCACGGCAAGAGGCGAGGGGCGGCGACTGGTGAGTACG
CCAAAAATTTTGACTAGCGGAGGCTAGAAGGAGAGAGATGGGTGCGAGAGCGTCAGTATTAAGCGGGGGA
GAATTAGATCGCGATGGGAAAAAATTCGGTTAAGGCCAGGGGGAAAGAAAAAATATAAATTAAAACATAT
AGTATGGGCAAGCAGGGAGCTAGAACGATTCGCAGTTAATCCTGGCCTGTTAGAAACATCAGAAGGCTGT
AGACAAATACTGGGACAGCTACAACCATCCCTTCAGACAGGATCAGAAGAACTTAGATCATTATATAATA
CAGTAGCAACCCTCTATTGTGTGCATCAAAGGATAGAGATAAAAGACACCAAGGAAGCTTTAGACAAGAT
AGAGGAAGAGCAAAACAAAAGTAAGACCACCGCACAGCAAGCGGCCGCTGATCTTCAGACCTGGAGGAGG
AGATATGAGGGACAATTGGAGAAGTGAATTATATAAATATAAAGTAGTAAAAATTGAACCATTAGGAGTA
GCACCCACCAAGGCAAAGAGAAGAGTGGTGCAGAGAGAAAAAAGAGCAGTGGGAATAGGAGCTTTGTTCC
TTGGGTTCTTGGGAGCAGCAGGAAGCACTATGGGCGCAGCGTCAATGACGCTGACGGTACAGGCCAGACA
ATTATTGTCTGGTATAGTGCAGCAGCAGAACAATTTGCTGAGGGCTATTGAGGCGCAACAGCATCTGTTG
CAACTCACAGTCTGGGGCATCAAGCAGCTCCAGGCAAGAATCCTGGCTGTGGAAAGATACCTAAAGGATC
AACAGCTCCTGGGGATTTGGGGTTGCTCTGGAAAACTCATTTGCACCACTGCTGTGCCTTGGAATGCTAG
TTGGAGTAATAAATCTCTGGAACAGATTTGGAATCACACGACCTGGATGGAGTGGGACAGAGAAATTAAC
AATTACACAAGCTTAATACACTCCTTAATTGAAGAATCGCAAAACCAGCAAGAAAAGAATGAACAAGAAT
TATTGGAATTAGATAAATGGGCAAGTTTGTGGAATTGGTTTAACATAACAAATTGGCTGTGGTATATAAA
ATTATTCATAATGATAGTAGGAGGCTTGGTAGGTTTAAGAATAGTTTTTGCTGTACTTTCTATAGTGAAT
AGAGTTAGGCAGGGATATTCACCATTATCGTTTCAGACCCACCTCCCAACCCCGAGGGGACCCAGAGAGG
GCCTATTTCCCATGATTCCTTCATATTTGCATATACGATACAAGGCTGTTAGAGAGATAATTAGAATTAA
TTTGACTGTAAACACAAAGATATTAGTACAAAATACGTGACGTAGAAAGTAATAATTTCTTGGGTAGTTT
GCAGTTTTAAAATTATGTTTTAAAATGGACTATCATATGCTTACCGTAACTTGAAAGTATTTCGATTTCT
TGGCTTTATATATCTTGTGGAAAGGACGAAACACCGTCTTCTTCCAATGTAAACGGGTTTTAGAGCTAGA
AATAGCAAGTTAAAATAAGGCTAGTCCGTTATCAACTTGAAAAAGTGGCACCGAGTCGGTGCTTTTTTAA
GCTTGGCGTAACTAGATCTTGAGACAAATGGCAGTATTCATCCACAATTTTAAAAGAAAAGGGGGGATTG
GGGGGTACAGTGCAGGGGAAAGAATAGTAGACATAATAGCAACAGACATACAAACTAAAGAATTACAAAA
ACAAATTACAAAAATTCAAAATTTTCGGGTTTATTACAGGGACAGCAGAGATCCACTTTGGCGCCGGCTC
GAGGGGG
