>Addgene plasmid #75700 | DCLK2 gRNA (BRDN0001162228) | depositor partial sequence | sequence record 143160 | Target Sequence
TCTTCTTCCAATGTAAACGG
