>Addgene plasmid #75700 | DCLK2 gRNA (BRDN0001162228) | addgene partial sequence | sequence record 184393 | hU6-F
ACGTGACGTAGAAAGTAATAATTTCTTGGGTAGTTTGCAGTTTTAAAATTATGTTTTAAAATGGACTATC
ATATGCTTACCGTAACTTGAAAGTATTTCGATTTCTTGGCTTTATATATCTTGTGGAAAGGACGAAACAC
CGTCTTCTTCCAATGTAAACGGGTTTTAGAGCTAGAAATAGCAAGTTAAAATAAGGCTAGTCCGTTATCA
ACTTGAAAAAGTGGCACCGAGTCGGTGCTTTTTTAAGCTTGGCGTAACTAGATCTTGAGACAAATGGCAG
TATTCATCCACAATTTTAAAAGAAAAGGGGGGATTGGGGGGTACAGTGCAGGGGAAAGAATAGTAGACAT
AATAGCAACAGACATACAAACTAAAGAATTACAAAAACAAATTACAAAAATTCAAAATTTTCGGGTTTAT
TACAGGGACAGCAGAGATCCACTTTGGCGCCGGCTCGAGGGGGCCCGGGTGCAAAGATGGATAAAGTTTT
AAACAGAGAGGAATCTTTGCAGCTAATGGACCTTCTAGGTCTTGAAAGGAGTGGGAATTGGCTCCGGTGC
CCGTCAGTGG
